>Addgene plasmid #100796 | Myc-Bnip3FL | addgene full sequence | sequence record 193242 | Addgene NGS Result
CGGGCCAGATATACGCGTTGACATTGATTATTGACTAGTTATTAATAGTAATCAATTACGGGGTCATTAG
TTCATAGCCCATATATGGAGTTCCGCGTTACATAACTTACGGTAAATGGCCCGCCTGGCTGACCGCCCAA
CGACCCCCGCCCATTGACGTCAATAATGACGTATGTTCCCATAGTAACGCCAATAGGGACTTTCCATTGA
CGTCAATGGGTGGAGTATTTACGGTAAACTGCCCACTTGGCAGTACATCAAGTGTATCATATGCCAAGTA
CGCCCCCTATTGACGTCAATGACGGTAAATGGCCCGCCTGGCATTATGCCCAGTACATGACCTTATGGGA
CTTTCCTACTTGGCAGTACATCTACGTATTAGTCATCGCTATTACCATGGTGATGCGGTTTTGGCAGTAC
ATCAATGGGCGTGGATAGCGGTTTGACTCACGGGGATTTCCAAGTCTCCACCCCATTGACGTCAATGGGA
GTTTGTTTTGGCACCAAAATCAACGGGACTTTCCAAAATGTCGTAACAACTCCGCCCCATTGACGCAAAT
GGGCGGTAGGCGTGTACGGTGGGAGGTCTATATAAGCAGAGCTCTCTGGCTAACTAGAGAACCCACTGCT
TACTGGCTTATCGAAATTAATACGACTCACTATAGGGAGACCCAAGCTTGGTACCATGGAGCAGAAGCTG
ATCTCCGAGGAGGACCTGGGATCCATCGATGTCGACGAATTCATGTCGCAGAGCGGGGAGGAGAACCTGC
AGGGCTCCTGGGTAGAACTGCACTTCAGCAATGGCAATGGGAGCAGCGTTCCAGCCTCCGTCTCTATTTA
TAATGGTGACATGGAAAAAATACTGTTGGATGCCCAGCATGAATCTGGACGAAGTAGCTCCAAGAGTTCT
CACTGTGACAGCCCACCTCGCTCCCAGACACCACAAGATACCAACAGAGCTGAAATAGACAGCCACAGCT
TTGGCGAGAAAAACAGCACTCTGTCTGAGGAAGATTATATTGAGAGAAGAAGAGAAGTTGAAAGTATCCT
GAAGAAAAACTCAGATTGGATATGGGATTGGTCAAGTCGACCAGAAAATATTCCCCCCAAGGAGTTCCTT
TTTAAACACCCGAAGCGCACAGCTACTCTCAGCATGAGAAACACAAGCGTTATGAAGAAAGGGGGAATTT
TCTCAGCAGACTTTCTGAAGGTTTTCCTTCCATCTCTGTTACTGTCTCATCTGCTGGCCATTGGCTTGGG
GATCTACATTGGAAGGCGTCTGACAACTTCCACTAGCACCTTCTGACTCGAGCATGCATCTAGAGGGCCC
TATTCTATAGTGTCACCTAAATGCTAGAGCTCGCTGATCAGCCTCGACTGTGCCTTCTAGTTGCCAGCCA
TCTGTTGTTTGCCCCTCCCCCGTGCCTTCCTTGACCCTGGAAGGTGCCACTCCCACTGTCCTTTCCTAAT
AAAATGAGGAAATTGCATCGCATTGTCTGAGTAGGTGTCATTCTATTCTGGGGGGTGGGGTGGGGCAGGA
CAGCAAGGGGGAGGATTGGGAAGACAATAGCAGGCATGCTGGGGATGCGGTGGGCTCTATGGCTTCTGAG
GCGGAAAGAACCAGCTGGGGCTCTAGGGGGTATCCCC
[124 nt withheld, positions 1648-1771]
C
[91 nt withheld, positions 1773-1863]
A
[49 nt withheld, positions 1865-1913]
CCTTTGACGTTGGAGTCCACGTTCTTT
[37 nt withheld, positions 1941-1977]
ACCCTATCTCGGTCTATTCTTTTGATTTATAAGGGATTTTGCCGATTTCGGCCTATTGGTTAAAAAATGA
GCTGATTTAACAAAAATTTAACGCGAATTAATTCTGTGGAATGTGTGTCAGTTAGGGTGTGGAAAGTCCC
CAGGCTCCCCAGCAGGCAGAAGTATGCAAAGCATGCATCTCAATTAGTCAGCAACCAGGTGTGGAAAGTC
CCCAGGCTCCCCAGCAGGCAGAAGTATGCAAAGCATGCATCTCAATTAGTCAGCAACCATAGTCCCGCCC
CTAACTCCGCCCATCCCGCCCCTAACTCCGCCCAGTTCCGCCCATTCTCCGCCCCATGGCTGACTAATTT
TTTTTATTTATGCAGAGGCCGAGGCCGCCTCTGCCTCTGAGCTATTCCAGAAGTAGTGAGGAGGCTTTTT
TGGAGGCCTAGGCTTTTGCAAAAAGCTCCCGGGAGCTTGTATATCCATTTTCGGATCTGATCAAGAGACA
GGATGAGGATCGTTTCGCATGATTGAACAAGATGGATTGCACGCAGGTTCTCCGGCCGCTTGGGTGGAGA
GGCTATTCGGCTATGACTGGGCACAACAGACAATCGGCTGCTCTGATGCCGCCGTGTTCCGGCTGTCAGC
GCAGGGGCGCCCGGTTCTTTTTGTCAAGACCGACCTGTCCGGTGCCCTGAATGAACTGCAGGACGAGGCA
GCGCGGCTATCGTGGCTGGCCACGACGGGCGTTCCTTGCGCAGCTGTGCTCGACGTTGTCACTGAAGCGG
GAAGGGACTGGCTGCTATTGGGCGAAGTGCCGGGGCAGGATCTCCTGTCATCTCACCTTGCTCCTGCCGA
GAAAGTATCCATCATGGCTGATGCAATGCGGCGGCTGCATACGCTTGATCCGGCTACCTGCCCATTCGAC
CACCAAGCGAAACATCGCATCGAGCGAGCACGTACTCGGATGGAAGCCGGTCTTGTCGATCAGGATGATC
TGGACGAAGAGCATCAGGGGCTCGCGCCAGCCGAACTGTTCGCCAGGCTCAAGGCGCGCATGCCCGACGG
CGAGGATCTCGTCGTGACCCATGGCGATGCCTGCTTGCCGAATATCATGGTGGAAAATGGCCGCTTTTCT
GGATTCATCGACTGTGGCCGGCTGGGTGTGGCGGACCGCTATCAGGACATAGCGTTGGCTACCCGTGATA
TTGCTGAAGAGCTTGGCGGCGAATGGGCTGACCGCTTCCTCGTGCTTTACGGTATCGCCGCTCCCGATTC
GCAGCGCATCGCCTTCTATCGCCTTCTTGACGAGTTCTTCTGAGCGGGACTCTGGGGTTCGAAATGACCG
ACCAAGCGACGCCCAACCTGCCATCACGAGATTTCGATTCCACCGCCGCCTTCTATGAAAGGTTGGGCTT
CGGAATCGTTTTCCGGGACGCCGGCTGGATGATCCTCCAGCGCGGGGATCTCATGCTGGAGTTCTTCGCC
CACCCCAACTTGTTTATTGCAGCTTATAATGGTTACAAATAAAGCAATAGCATCACAAATTTCACAAATA
AAGCATTTTTTTCACTGCATTCTAGTTGTGGTTTGTCCAAACTCATCAATGTATCTTATCATGTCTGTAT
ACCGTCGACCTCTAGCTAGAGCTTGGCGTAATCATGGTCATAGCTGTTTCCTGTGTGAAATTGTTATCCG
CTCACAATTCCACACAACATACGAGCCGGAAGCATAAAGTGTAAAGCCTGGGGTGCCTAATGAGTGAGCT
AACTCACATTAATTGCGTTGCGCTCACTGCCCGCTTTCCAGTCGGGAAACCTGTCGTGCCAGCTGCATTA
ATGAATCGGCCAACGCGCGGGGAGAGGCGGTTTGCGTATTGGGCGCTCTTCCGCTTCCTCGCTCACTGAC
TCGCTGCGCTCGGTCGTTCGGCTGCGGCGAGCGGTATCAGCTCACTCAAAGGCGGTAATACGGTTATCCA
CAGAATCAGGGGATAACGCAGGAAAGAACATGTGAGCAAAAGGCCAGCAAAAGGCCAGGAACCGTAAAAA
GGCCGCGTTGCTGGCGTTTTTCCATAGGCTCCGCCCCCCTGACGAGCATCACAAAAATCGACGCTCAAGT
CAGAGGTGGCGAAACCCGACAGGACTATAAAGATACCAGGCGTTTCCCCCTGGAAGCTCCCTCGTGCGCT
CTCCTGTTCCGACCCTGCCGCTTACCGGATACCTGTCCGCCTTTCTCCCTTCGGGAAGCGTGGCGCTTTC
TCATAGCTCACGCTGTAGGTATCTCAGTTCGGTGTAGGTCGTTCGCTCCAAGCTGGGCTGTGTGCACGAA
CCCCCCGTTCAGCCCGACCGCTGCGCCTTATCCGGTAACTATCGTCTTGAGTCCAACCCGGTAAGACACG
ACTTATCGCCACTGGCAGCAGCCACTGGTAACAGGATTAGCAGAGCGAGGTATGTAGGCGGTGCTACAGA
GTTCTTGAAGTGGTGGCCTAACTACGGCTACACTAGAAGAACAGTATTTGGTATCTGCGCTCTGCTGAAG
CCAGTTACCTTCGGAAAAAGAGTTGGTAGCTCTTGATCCGGCAAACAAACCACCGCTGGTAGCGGTGGTT
TTTTTGTTTGCAAGCAGCAGATTACGCGCAGAAAAAAAGGATCTCAAGAAGATCCTTTGATCTTTTCTAC
GGGGTCTGACGCTCAGTGGAACGAAAACTCACGTTAAGGGATTTTGGTCATGAGATTATCAAAAAGGATC
TTCACCTAGATCCTTTTAAATTAAAAATGAAGTTTTAAATCAATCTAAAGTATATATGAGTAAACTTGGT
CTGACAGTTACCAATGCTTAATCAGTGAGGCACCTATCTCAGCGATCTGTCTATTTCGTTCATCCATAGT
TGCCTGACTCCCCGTCGTGTAGATAACTACGATACGGGAGGGCTTACCATCTGGCCCCAGTGCTGCAATG
ATACCGCGAGACCCACGCTCACCGGCTCCAGATTTATCAGCAATAAACCAGCCAGCCGGAAGGGCCGAGC
GCAGAAGTGGTCCTGCAACTTTATCCGCCTCCATCCAGTCTATTAATTGTTGCCGGGAAGCTAGAGTAAG
TAGTTCGCCAGTTAATAGTTTGCGCAACGTTGTTGCCATTGCTACAGGCATCGTGGTGTCACGCTCGTCG
TTTGGTATGGCTTCATTCAGCTCCGGTTCCCAACGATCAAGGCGAGTTACATGATCCCCCATGTTGTGCA
AAAAAGCGGTTAGCTCCTTCGGTCCTCCGATCGTTGTCAGAAGTAAGTTGGCCGCAGTGTTATCACTCAT
GGTTATGGCAGCACTGCATAATTCTCTTACTGTCATGCCATCCGTAAGATGCTTTTCTGTGACTGGTGAG
TACTCAACCAAGTCATTCTGAGAATAGTGTATGCGGCGACCGAGTTGCTCTTGCCCGGCGTCAATACGGG
ATAATACCGCGCCACATAGCAGAACTTTAAAAGTGCTCATCATTGGAAAACGTTCTTCGGGGCGAAAACT
CTCAAGGATCTTACCGCTGTTGAGATCCAGTTCGATGTAACCCACTCGTGCACCCAACTGATCTTCAGCA
TCTTTTACTTTCACCAGCGTTTCTGGGTGAGCAAAAACAGGAAGGCAAAATGCCGCAAAAAAGGGAATAA
GGGCGACACGGAAATGTTGAATACTCATACTCTTCCTTTTTCAATATTATTGAAGCATTTATCAGGGTTA
TTGTCTCATGAGCGGATACATATTTGAATGTATTTAGAAAAATAAACAAATAGGGGTTCCGCGCACATTT
CCCCGAAAAGTGCCACCTGACGTCGACGGATCGGGAGATCTCCCGATCCCCTATGGTGCACTCTCAGTAC
AATCTGCTCTGATGCCGCATAGTTAAGCCAGTATCTGCTCCCTGCTTGTGTGTTGGAGGTCGCTGAGTAG
TGCGCGAGCAAAATTTAAGCTACAACAAGGCAAGGCTTGACCGACAATTGCATGAAGAATCTGCTTAGGG
TTAGGCGTTTTGCGCTGCTTCGCGATGTA
Features (pLannotate 1.2.2; 21 found; start..end, strand, type, name):
     20..399     +  enhancer       CMV enhancer: human cytomegalovirus immediate early enhancer
    400..603     +  promoter       CMV promoter: human cytomegalovirus (CMV) immediate early promoter
    599..632     +  LTR            5' LTR (truncated) (fragment): truncated 5' long terminal repeat (LTR) from HIV-1
    648..666     +  promoter       T7 promoter: promoter for bacteriophage T7 RNA polymerase
    743..1303    +  CDS            Bnip3: BNIP3_MOUSE - Also known as Nip3. Experimental evidence at protein level: Swiss-Prot protein existence level 1. Apoptosis-inducing protein that can overcome BCL2 suppression. May play a role in repartitioning calcium between the two major intracellular calcium stores in association with BCL2 (By similarity). Involved in mitochondrial quality control via its interaction with SPATA18/MIEAP: in response to mitochondrial damage, participates in mitochondrial protein catabolic process (also named MALM) leading to the degradation of damaged proteins inside mitochondria. The physical interaction of S
   1334..1352    -  promoter       SP6 promoter: promoter for bacteriophage SP6 RNA polymerase
   1378..1602    +  polyA_signal   bGH poly(A) signal: bovine growth hormone polyadenylation signal
   1606..1627    +  promoter       SV40 promoter (fragment): SV40 enhancer and early promoter
   1648..2076    +  rep_origin     f1 ori (sequence partly withheld): f1 bacteriophage origin of replication; arrow indicates direction of (+) strand synthesis
   2090..2419    +  promoter       SV40 promoter: SV40 enhancer and early promoter
   2486..3277    +  CDS            neo: KKA2_KLEPN - Also known as kan, nptII. Experimental evidence at protein level: Swiss-Prot protein existence level 1. Resistance to kanamycin, neomycin, paromomycin, ribostamycin, butirosin and gentamicin B. From Klebsiella pneumoniae.
   3301..3459    +  CDS            ble (fragment): BLE_KLEPN - Experimental evidence at protein level: Swiss-Prot protein existence level 1. Binding protein with a strong affinity to the bleomycin family of antibiotics. Binds to CL990; an antimitotic-antibiotic compound. From Klebsiella pneumoniae.
   3454..3575    +  polyA_signal   SV40 poly(A) signal: SV40 polyadenylation signal
   3648..3664    -  protein_bind   lac operator: The lac repressor binds to the lac operator to inhibit transcription in E. coli. This inhibition can be relieved by adding lactose or isopropyl-β-D-thiogalactopyranoside (IPTG). lac repressor encoded by lacI
   3672..3702    -  promoter       lac promoter: promoter for the E. coli lac operon
   3717..3738    -  protein_bind   CAP binding site: CAP binding activates transcription in the presence of cAMP. E. coli catabolite activator protein
   3751..3843    -  CDS            lacI (fragment): lac repressor; lacI; The lac repressor binds to the lac operator to inhibit transcription in E. coli. This inhibition can be relieved by adding lactose or isopropyl-β-D-thiogalactopyranoside (IPTG).
   4026..4614    -  rep_origin     ori: high-copy-number ColE1/pMB1/pBR322/pUC origin of replication
   4785..5645    -  CDS            AmpR: β-lactamase; bla; confers resistance to ampicillin, carbenicillin, and related antibiotics
   5646..5750    -  promoter       AmpR promoter: bla
   5809..5861    -  misc_feature   bom (fragment): basis of mobility region from pBR322
