[The description below was written by a language model from this plasmid's Addgene catalogue record and pLannotate feature annotations shown in this document.]
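Description:
Myc-Bnip3FL is a mammalian expression plasmid built on the pcDNA3.1(+) backbone that carries the full-length splice variant of mouse Bnip3 (also known as Nip3), a pro-apoptotic protein that can overcome BCL2 suppression and is also involved in mitochondrial quality control. The roughly 564 bp insert was cloned between EcoRI and XhoI sites, both retained, and is recorded as carrying an N-terminal Myc epitope tag for immunodetection. The automated feature table annotates the Bnip3 coding sequence but does not call the Myc tag as a separate feature. Expression is driven by the human cytomegalovirus immediate early enhancer and promoter, and transcripts are terminated by the bovine growth hormone polyadenylation signal. T7 and SP6 phage promoters flank the insert and serve as sequencing primer sites.

The sequenced plasmid is about 6.0 kb. In E. coli it is maintained at high copy through a ColE1/pUC-type origin and selected with ampicillin via the β-lactamase gene. An f1 origin is also present, which allows single-stranded DNA production. A separate cassette places the neomycin phosphotransferase gene under the SV40 enhancer/early promoter with an SV40 polyadenylation signal, which allows G418 selection of stably transfected mammalian cells. Several short annotations, including the truncated HIV-1 LTR, ble, lacI, bom and extra SV40 promoter fragments, appear to be partial matches to backbone sequence rather than functional elements. The construct is intended for transient or stable overexpression of tagged full-length Bnip3 in mammalian cells, and the associated work concerns Bnip3 expression and intestinal cell death.
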