Addgene plasmid #100796: Myc-Bnip3FL
Purpose: Mammalian expression of Bnip3 full length splice variant
Depositing lab: Joseph Gordon. Depositing organization: University of Manitoba. Publication: Human Milk Fortification Increases Bnip3 Expression Associated With Intestinal Cell Death In Vitro. Diehl-Jones W, Archibald A, Gordon JW, Mughal W, Hossain Z, Friel JK. J Pediatr Gastroenterol Nutr. 2015 Nov;61(5):583-90. doi: 10.1097/MPG.0000000000000876. PubMed 26505960.
Backbone
  Vector backbone: pcDNA3.1(+)
  Backbone size w/o insert (bp): 5400
  Vector type: Mammalian Expression
Growth in bacteria
  Bacterial resistance: Ampicillin, 100 μg/mL
  Growth temperature: 37°C
  Growth strain: DH5alpha
  Copy number: High Copy
Gene/Insert
  Gene/Insert name: mus Bnip3
  Species: M. musculus (mouse)
  Insert size (bp): 564
  Entrez Gene: Bnip3 (a.k.a. Nip3)
  Promoter: CMV
  Tag / fusion protein: Myc (N terminal on insert)
  Cloning method: Restriction Enzyme; 5′ cloning site EcoRI (not destroyed); 3′ cloning site XhoI (not destroyed)
  Sequencing primers: 5′ T7; 3′ Sp6
Terms and licenses: Academic/Nonprofit Terms; Industry Terms: Not Available to Industry
How to cite: Myc-Bnip3FL was a gift from Joseph Gordon (Addgene plasmid # 100796 ; http://n2t.net/addgene:100796 ; RRID:Addgene_100796)
