>Addgene plasmid #100796 | Myc-Bnip3FL | depositor partial sequence | sequence record 189487 | human BNIP3FL
GAATTCATGTCGCAGAGCGGGGAGGAGAACCTGCAGGGCTCCTGGGTAGAACTGCACTTCAGCAATGGCA
ATGGGAGCAGCGTTCCAGCCTCCGTCTCTATTTATAATGGTGACATGGAAAAAATACTGTTGGATGCCCA
GCATGAATCTGGACGAAGTAGCTCCAAGAGTTCTCACTGTGACAGCCCACCTCGCTCCCAGACACCACAA
GATACCAACAGAGCTGAAATAGACAGCCACAGCTTTGGCGAGAAAAACAGCACTCTGTCTGAGGAAGATT
ATATTGAGAGAAGAAGAGAAGTTGAAAGTATCCTGAAGAAAAACTCAGATTGGATATGGGATTGGTCAAG
TCGACCAGAAAATATTCCCCCCAAGGAGTTCCTTTTTAAACACCCGAAGCGCACAGCTACTCTCAGCATG
AGAAACACAAGCGTTATGAAGAAAGGGGGAATTTTCTCAGCAGACTTTCTGAAGGTTTTCCTTCCATCTC
TGTTACTGTCTCATCTGCTGGCCATTGGCTTGGGGATCTACATTGGAAGGCGTCTGACAACTTCCACTAG
CACCTTCTGACTCGAG
